>Addgene plasmid #174624 | pB80-iLID-mCherry-RAB5 | addgene full sequence | sequence record 347052 | Addgene Partial NGS Result
AGTCGCTGCGCGCTGCCTTCGCCCCGTGCCCCGCTCCGCCGCCGCCTCGCGCCGCCCGCCCCGGCTCTGA
CTGACCGCGTTACTCCCACAGGTGAGCGGGCGGGACGGCCCTTCTCCTCCGGGCTGTAATTAGCGCTTGG
TTTAATGACGGCTCGTTTCTTTTCTGTGGCTGCGTGAAAGCCTTAAAGGGCTCCGGGAGGGCCCTTTGTG
CGGGGGGGAGCGGCTCGGGGGGTGCGTGCGTGTGTGTGTGCGTGGGGAGCGCCGCGTGCGGCTCCGCGCT
GCCCGGCGGCTGTGAGCGCTGCGGGCGCGGCGCGGGGCTTTGTGCGCTCCGCAGTGTGCGCGAGGGGAGC
GCGGCCGGGGGCGGTGCCCCGCGGTGCGGGGGGGGCTGCGAGGGGAACAAAGGCTGCGTGCGGGGTGTGT
GCGTGGGGGGGTGAGCAGGGGGTGTGGGCGCGGCGGTCGGGCTGTAACCCCCCCCTGCACCCCCCTCCCC
GAGTTGCTGAGCACGGCCCGGCTTCGGGTGCGGGGCTCCGTGCGGGGCGTGGCGCGGGGCTCGCCGTGCC
GGGCGGGGGGTGGCGGCAGGTGGGGGTGCCGGGCGGGGCGGGGCCGCCTCGGGCCGGGGAGGGCTCGGGG
GAGGGGCGCGGCGGCCCCCGGAGCGCCGGCGGCTGTCGAGGCGCGGCGAGCCGCAGCCATTGCCTTTTAT
GGTAATCGTGCGAGAGGGCGCAGGGACTTCCTTTGTCCCAAATCTGTGCGGAGCCGAAATCTGGGAGGCG
CCGCCGCACCCCCTCTAGCGGGCGCGGGGCGAAGCGGTGCGGCGCCGGCAGGAAGGAAATGGGCGGGGAG
GGCCTTCGTGCGTCGCCGCGCCGCCGTCCCCTTCTCCATCTCCAGCCTCGGGGCTGTCCGCAGGGGGACG
GCTGCCTTCGGGGGGGACGGGGCAGGGCGGGGTTCGGCTTCTGGCGTGTGACCGGCGGGGTTTATATCTT
CCCTTCTCTGTTCCTCCGCAGCCCCCAAGCTAGGCAATTGGGCGCGCCACCATGCTGGCAACCACACTGG
AACGGATCGAGAAAAATTTCGTGATTACTGATCCGAGACTGCCTGACAACCCAATCATTTTTGCGAGCGA
TTCCTTCCTGCAGCTGACAGAATATTCTCGGGAAGAGATCCTGGGGCGCAATTGCCGTTTTCTGCAGGGA
CCCGAGACAGACCGTGCCACTGTTCGGAAAATCAGAGATGCTATTGACAACCAGACTGAAGTGACCGTTC
AGCTGATCAATTATACCAAGAGCGGCAAGAAGTTCTGGAACGTGTTCCACCTGCAGCCGATGCGCGATTA
TAAGGGCGACGTCCAGTACTTCATTGGCGTGCAGCTGGATGGCACCGAACGTCTTCATGGCGCCGCTGAG
CGTGAGGCGGTCTGCCTGATCAAAAAGACAGCCTTTCAGATTGCTGAGGCAGCGAACGACGAAAATTACT
TTTCTAGAGGTGGCGGGGGCAGTGGGGGAGGGGGAAGTGGAGGCGGCGGTTCTGGCGGGGGAGGCTCCGG
TGGCGGGGGGAGCGGGGGTGGGAGTAAGCTTGTGAGCAAGGGCGAGGAGGATAACATGGCCATCATCAAG
GAGTTCATGCGCTTCAAGGTGCACATGGAGGGCTCCGTGAACGGCCACGAGTTCGAGATCGAGGGCGAGG
GCGAGGGCCGCCCCTACGAGGGCACCCAGACCGCCAAGCTGAAGGTGACCAAGGGTGGCCCCCTGCCCTT
CGCCTGGGACATCCTGTCCCCTCAGTTCATGTACGGCTCCAAGGCCTACGTGAAGCACCCCGCCGACATC
CCCGACTACTTGAAGCTGTCCTTCCCCGAGGGCTTCAAGTGGGAGCGCGTGATGAACTTCGAGGACGGCG
GCGTGGTGACCGTGACCCAGGACTCCTCCCTGCAGGACGGCGAGTTCATCTACAAGGTGAAGCTGCGCGG
CACCAACTTCCCCTCCGACGGTCCCGTAATGCAGAAGAAGACCATGGGCTGGGAGGCCTCCTCCGAGCGG
ATGTACCCCGAGGACGGCGCCCTGAAGGGCGAGATCAAGCAGAGGCTGAAGCTGAAGGACGGCGGCCACT
ACGACGCTGAGGTCAAGACCACCTACAAGGCCAAGAAGCCCGTGCAGCTGCCCGGCGCCTACAACGTCAA
CATCAAGTTGGACATCACCTCCCACAACGAGGACTACACCATCGTGGAACAGTACGAACGCGCCGAGGGC
CGCCACTCCACCGGCGGCATGGACGAGCTGTACAAGGCTAGCGGAGGCGGTGGCTCAGGCGGAGGAGGGT
CAGGAGGGGGAGGCAGTGGCGGGGGCGGCTCTGGAGGAGGGGGTTCTGGTGGTGGTAGCTACGTAGCTAG
TCGAGGCGCAACAAGACCCAACGGGCCAAATACTGGAAATAAAATATGCCAGTTCAAACTAGTACTTCTG
GGAGAGTCTGCTGTTGGCAAATCAAGCCTAGTGCTTCGTTTTGTGAAGGGCCAATTTCATGAATTTCAAG
AGAGTACCATAGGGGCTGCTTTTCTAACCCAAACTGTGTGTCTTGATGATACAACAGTAAAGTTTGAAAT
ATGGGATACAGCTGGTCAAGAACGATACCATAGCTTAGCACCAATGTACTACAGAGGAGCACAAGCAGCC
ATAGTTGTATATGATATCACAAATGAGGAGTCCTTTGCCAGAGCCAAAAACTGGGTTAAAGAACTTCAGA
GGCAAGCCAGTCCTAACATTGTAATAGCTTTATCAGGAAACAAGGCTGATCTTGCAAATAAAAGAGCTGT
CGATTTCCAGGAAGCACAGTCCTATGCAGATGACAACAGTTTATTATTCATGGAGACATCAGCTAAAACA
TCGATGAATGTAAATGAAATATTCATGGCAATAGCTAAAAAGTTGCCAAAGAACGAACCACAGAATCCAG
GAGCAAATTCTGCCAGAGGAAGAGGAGTAGACCTTACTGAACCCACGCAGCCAACCAGGAATCAGTGTTG
TAGTAACTAAACGCGTACCGGTCCTAGATAAGTAATGATCATAATCAGCCATATCACATCTGTAGAGGTT
TTACTTGCTTTAAAAAACCTCCCACACCTCCCCCTGAACCTGAAACATAAAATGAATGCAATTGTTGTTG
TTAACTTGTTTATTGCAGCTTATAATGGTTACAAATAAAGCAATAGCATCACAAATTTCACAAATAAAGC
ATTTTTTTCACTGCATTCTAGTTGTGGTTTGTCCAAACTCATCAATGTATCTTATCATGTCTGGATCAAT
TCGTAATCATGTCATAGCTGTTTCCTGTGTGAAATTGTTATCCGCTCACAATTCCACACAACATACGAGC
CGGAAGCATAAAGTGTAAAGCCTGGGGTGCCTAATGAGTGAGCTAACTCACATTAATTGCGTTGCGCTCA
CTGCCCGCTTTCCAGTCGGGAAACCTGTCGTGCCAGCTGCATTAATGAATCGGCCAACGCGCGGGGAGAG
GCGGTTTGCGTATTGGGCGCTCTTCCGCTTCCTCGCTCACTGACTCGCTGCGCTCGGTCGTTCGGCTGCG
GCGAGCGGTATCAGCTCACTCAAAGGCGGTAATACGGTTATCCACAGAATCAGGGGATAACGCAGGAAAG
AACATGTGAGCAAAAGGCCAGCAAAAGGCCAGGAACCGTAAAAAGGCCGCGTTGCTGGCGTTTTTCCATA
GGCTCCGCCCCCCTGACGAGCATCACAAAAATCGACGCTCAAGTCAGAGGTGGCGAAACCCGACAGGACT
ATAAAGATACCAGGCGTTTCCCCCTGGAAGCTCCCTCGTGCGCTCTCCTGTTCCGACCCTGCCGCTTACC
GGATACCTGTCCGCCTTTCTCCCTTCGGGAAGCGTGGCGCTTTCTCATAGCTCACGCTGTAGGTATCTCA
GTTCGGTGTAGGTCGTTCGCTCCAAGCTGGGCTGTGTGCACGAACCCCCCGTTCAGCCCGACCGCTGCGC
CTTATCCGGTAACTATCGTCTTGAGTCCAACCCGGTAAGACACGACTTATCGCCACTGGCAGCAGCCACT
GGTAACAGGATTAGCAGAGCGAGGTATGTAGGCGGTGCTACAGAGTTCTTGAAGTGGTGGCCTAACTACG
GCTACACTAGAAGAACAGTATTTGGTATCTGCGCTCTGCTGAAGCCAGTTACCTTCGGAAAAAGAGTTGG
TAGCTCTTGATCCGGCAAACAAACCACCGCTGGTAGCGGTGGTTTTTTTGTTTGCAAGCAGCAGATTACG
CGCAGAAAAAAAGGATCTCAAGAAGATCCTTTGATCTTTTCTACGGGGTCTGACGCTCAGTGGAACGAAA
ACTCACGTTAAGGGATTTTGGTCATGAGATTATCAAAAAGGATCTTCACCTAGATCCTTTTAAATTAAAA
ATGAAGTTTTAAATCAATCTAAAGTATATATGAGTAAACTTGGTCTGACAGTTACCAATGCTTAATCAGT
GAGGCACCTATCTCAGCGATCTGTCTATTTCGTTCATCCATAGTTGCCTGACTCCCCGTCGTGTAGATAA
CTACGATACGGGAGGGCTTACCATCTGGCCCCAGTGCTGCAATGATACCGCGAGACCCACGCTCACCGGC
TCCAGATTTATCAGCAATAAACCAGCCAGCCGGAAGGGCCGAGCGCAGAAGTGGTCCTGCAACTTTATCC
GCCTCCATCCAGTCTATTAATTGTTGCCGGGAAGCTAGAGTAAGTAGTTCGCCAGTTAATAGTTTGCGCA
ACGTTGTTGCCATTGCTACAGGCATCGTGGTGTCACGCTCGTCGTTTGGTATGGCTTCATTCAGCTCCGG
TTCCCAACGATCAAGGCGAGTTACATGATCCCCCATGTTGTGCAAAAAAGCGGTTAGCTCCTTCGGTCCT
CCGATCGTTGTCAGAAGTAAGTTGGCCGCAGTGTTATCACTCATGGTTATGGCAGCACTGCATAATTCTC
TTACTGTCATGCCATCCGTAAGATGCTTTTCTGTGACTGGTGAGTACTCAACCAAGTCATTCTGAGAATA
GTGTATGCGGCGACCGAGTTGCTCTTGCCCGGCGTCAATACGGGATAATACCGCGCCACATAGCAGAACT
TTAAAAGTGCTCATCATTGGAAAACGTTCTTCGGGGCGAAAACTCTCAAGGATCTTACCGCTGTTGAGAT
CCAGTTCGATGTAACCCACTCGTGCACCCAACTGATCTTCAGCATCTTTTACTTTCACCAGCGTTTCTGG
GTGAGCAAAAACAGGAAGGCAAAATGCCGCAAAAAAGGGAATAAGGGCGACACGGAAATGTTGAATACTC
ATACTCTTCCTTTTTCAATATTATTGAAGCATTTATCAGGGTTATTGTCTCATGAGCGGATACATATTTG
AATGTATTTAGAAAAATAAACAAATAGGGGTTCCGCGCACATTTCCCCGAAAAGTGCCACCTGACGTCTA
AGAAACCATTATTATCATGACATTAACCTATAAAAATAGGCGTATCACGAGGCCCTTTCGTCTCGCGCGT
TTCGGTGATGACGGTGAAAACCTCTGACACATGCAGCTCCCGGAGACGGTCACAGCTTGTCTGTAAGCGG
ATGCCGGGAGCAGACAAGCCCGTCAGGGCGCGTCAGCGGGTGTTGGCGGGTGTCGGGGCTGGCTTAACTA
TGCGGCATCAGAGCAGATTGTACTGAGAGTGCACCATATGCGGTGTGAAATACCGCACAGATGCGTAAGG
AGAAAATACCGCATCAGGCGCCATTCGCCATTCAGGCTGCGCAACTGTTGGGAAGGGCGATCGGTGCGGG
CCTCTTCGCTATTACGCCAGCTGGCGAAAGGGGGATGTGCTGCAAGGCGATTAAGTTGGGTAACGCCAGG
GTTTTCCCAGTCACGACGTTGTAAAACGACGGCCAGTGCCAAGTTGGGATCTTTGCATTGGCCCACGGCT
CTCAGGATGGGGATGCTCCCCTTCAGCACCCGGTTCCCCTTGGAAACTGATGGTCCTGGCTCTGTGGCAT
GGCAGTGGCACTGTGAGGAGCCCCCTACCAGCAGCACACAGTGGGGTTGGCACTGCCACGCTCCGGATGC
CGCGCTCTGATCCAACCCCATAATCAAGGGAACCCGAATTGCCCCATCATTGCCCCCACCACCCCCATCC
TGCCGGGCCCTCACACCCCACGCTGCCTTCTGGTGACATTCCCCAGCCCAAACCCACGGCTTCATGGCTA
CCGCGGGGCATTTCCCATTGCCGCCCCATTATCAGCTCTGCACACCTCCCGCTGTACCCATGCCTCGTGG
CTGCCCTTCTTTGACGTATAATCTTCTAATTAATACCCGGCCTTGTCAAAGTGGAGCACAAACGTTAATT
AATTCCCCAGCAGGCAGGTAATTAACAGTGTGACTCCCTTTTTGCTGCGAGTGGGGCTGATACAGAGAGA
TGTGGCACTATGGAGCCCACGGGGTCCTGGCACTGGGTGCCCACGGAGGTCCCCATGTGCTGCAGTGTCA
CCGCCTCCGAGGAGACAGTATTGTCCCTGCGGTGTCCCTGCAGCTCAGCTCTGTCCACAGGGCCACCTCC
AGTTTGGAGGGGACACAATGCAGCCCCGATGCAACCCATCCTCGCAGCATCCCAGGGACAAAGACCCCAC
TGCAAGACCGCACACAGGGCTGGGTCCCGCTCCCCTAATATCTACAGTGCTTCTTGCATGGCCCCTTAAT
CAATGCAGTTAATCAGCATGCGCTCATGCACCGCTCTGGAGCTGCAAAGCCCCTCGCAGCGCTGCTCACC
AACACCGCGCACCGCCCCGGCCCAGCCTGCAGCACGCGCTGCAAACAGGAAAGAAACAAAATATTGCCCA
AATGTAGGCAAAGGCATTCGGCTGCCTTGACCTCCGCCGGGCCGGGCCCTGCCTGACTCAGCTCCTTACT
CAGCGCTCGCTTCCTCCCTCCGGCTGCCACCGCCGCAGCGCACACCCTGACAAAGAGTGGCCCTTAACGG
GCTCTGAGGTGCACCCAGCAGTGCACTCAGCAGTCCAAGGGCCGGCCTGGAGGTTTGCACCGCTACGTGC
TGACATTAGCATTGAACTTGGCCCTGGGTAGTGCTGCAGGCCGGGCGGGGTGGGTGTAGAGAGTGCAGCG
CGCGTTGCACCCGGTGCCCCTTCCCCTCCCTTGCATCCCAGCAGGCTGCACCCCAGCACCAGGCCCGTGC
ATGCATGCTCCTGGTGTTATTGCAGCCTGGTGCATGCATGCGTCTTGATGGTGCAGCGCTGTGCATGCAT
CCTCCTTGGTGTGTAGCAGTCTAGTGCATGCATACCCCTCGGTGTTATTGCTGCTCTGTGCACGCACGCT
CATTGTATCACTTCATCCCAGTGCATGCACTCACACTGGAGCGATTGCTGCTCGGTGCACGCACACTCAT
TGTATCACTGCAGCTCAGTGGCTGCACGCACACCGGTGTTATTGCTGCTCGGTGCGTGCATGCACATCAG
TGTCGCTGCAGCTCAGTGCATGCACGCTCATTGCCCATCGCTATCCCTGCCTCTCCTGCTGGCGCTCCCC
GGGAGGTGACTTCAAGGGGACCGCAGGACCACCTCGGGGGTGGGGGGAGGGCTGCACACGCGGACCCCGC
TCCCCCTCCCCAACAAAGCACTGTGGAATCAAAAAGGGGGGAGGGGGGATGGAGGGGCGCGTCACACCCC
CGCCCCACACCCTCACCTCGAGGTGAGCCCCACGTTCTGCTTCACTCTCCCCATCTCCCCCCCCTCCCCA
CCCCCAATTTTGTATTTATTTATTTTTTAATTATTTTGTGCAGCGATGGGGGCGGGGGGGGGGGGGGCGC
GCGCCRGGCGGGGCGGGGSGGGGSGRGGGGSGGGGCGGGGCGAGGCGGAGAGGTGCGGCGGCAGCCAATC
AGAGCGGCGCGCTCCGAAAGTTTCCTTTTATGGCGAGGCGGCGGCGGCGGCGGCCCTATAAAAAGCGAAG
CGCGCGGCGGGCGGG
Features (pLannotate 1.2.2; 17 found; start..end, strand, type, name):
   1056..1373    +  CDS            miniSOG: miniSOG is a basic (constitutively fluorescent) cyan fluorescent protein published in 2011, derived from Arabidopsis thaliana. It requires the cofactor flavin for fluorescence.
   1569..2276    +  CDS            mCherry: mCherry is a basic (constitutively fluorescent) red fluorescent protein published in 2004, derived from Discosoma sp.. It is reported to be a very rapidly-maturing monomer with low acid sensitivity.
   2376..3017    +  CDS            RAB5A: RAB5A_HUMAN - Also known as RAB5. Experimental evidence at protein level: Swiss-Prot protein existence level 1. Small GTPase which cycles between active GTP-bound and inactive GDP-bound states. In its active state, binds to a variety of effector proteins to regulate cellular responses such as of intracellular membrane trafficking, from the formation of transport vesicles to their fusion with membranes. Active GTP-bound form is able to recruit to membranes different sets of downstream effectors directly responsible for vesicle formation, movement, tethering and fusion. RAB5A is required for the
   3045..3130    +  CDS            large T antigen (fragment): large T antigen from SV40 (simian virus 40)
   3153..3287    +  polyA_signal   SV40 poly(A) signal: SV40 polyadenylation signal
   3325..3341    -  protein_bind   lac operator: The lac repressor binds to the lac operator to inhibit transcription in E. coli. This inhibition can be relieved by adding lactose or isopropyl-β-D-thiogalactopyranoside (IPTG). lac repressor encoded by lacI
   3349..3379    -  promoter       lac promoter: promoter for the E. coli lac operon
   3394..3415    -  protein_bind   CAP binding site: CAP binding activates transcription in the presence of cAMP. E. coli catabolite activator protein
   3428..3520    -  CDS            lacI (fragment): lac repressor; lacI; The lac repressor binds to the lac operator to inhibit transcription in E. coli. This inhibition can be relieved by adding lactose or isopropyl-β-D-thiogalactopyranoside (IPTG).
   3703..4291    -  rep_origin     ori: high-copy-number ColE1/pMB1/pBR322/pUC origin of replication
   4462..5322    -  CDS            AmpR: β-lactamase; bla; confers resistance to ampicillin, carbenicillin, and related antibiotics
   5323..5427    -  promoter       AmpR promoter: bla
   5522..5557    +  CDS            rop (fragment): Rop protein, which maintains plasmids at low copy number; rop
   5659..5758    +  misc_feature   bom (fragment): basis of mobility region from pBR322
   5764..5918    -  CDS            lacZα (fragment): LacZα fragment of β-galactosidase; lacZ fragment
   7718..7993    +  promoter       chicken β-actin promoter: No description available
   7994..968     +  intron         chimeric intron (across the origin): chimera between introns from chicken β-actin and rabbit β-globin
