[The description below was written by a language model from this plasmid's Addgene catalogue record and pLannotate feature annotations shown in this document.]
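Description:
pB80-iLID-mCherry-RAB5 is a mammalian expression plasmid built on a chicken β-actin promoter backbone and designed to display the light-sensitive iLID module on early endosomes. It is propagated in E. coli through a high-copy ColE1/pUC-type origin and selected with ampicillin via the β-lactamase gene. The annotated sequence (about 8 kb, listed as a partial NGS result) also shows backbone remnants with no evident role in the construct's use: lac promoter/operator elements and fragments of lacI, lacZα, rop and bom.

The expression cassette begins with the chicken β-actin promoter followed by an intron annotated as a chimeric chicken β-actin/rabbit β-globin intron, which spans the numbering origin of the circular map. Downstream lies a single open reading frame of roughly 2 kb encoding iLID, mCherry and human RAB5A in that order, with the initiator methionines of mCherry and RAB5 deleted so that the three parts are translated as one fusion. Transcripts are terminated by an SV40 polyadenylation signal, preceded by a short SV40 large T antigen fragment. The automated annotation labels the first domain "miniSOG"; this most likely reflects homology between LOV2-type flavin-binding domains rather than the presence of miniSOG, since iLID is an engineered LOV2-based photoswitch that exposes an SsrA peptide under blue light, allowing it to bind an SspB partner.

RAB5A is a small GTPase that associates with early endosome membranes, so the fusion anchors iLID there while mCherry marks the labelled organelles in red. According to the record, the plasmid is used for optogenetic coupling to early endosomes and belongs to a toolbox for light-controlled intracellular transport. The SspB-tagged partner to be recruited would have to come from a separate construct, which the record does not describe.
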