Addgene plasmid #174624: pB80-iLID-mCherry-RAB5
Purpose: Optogenetic coupling to early endosomes (RAB5) via iLID
Depositing lab: Lukas Kapitein. Depositing organization: Utrecht University. Publication: An optimized toolbox for the optogenetic control of intracellular transport. Nijenhuis W, van Grinsven MMP, Kapitein LC. J Cell Biol. 2020 Apr 6;219(4). pii: 133834. doi: 10.1083/jcb.201907149. PubMed 32328628.
Backbone
  Vector backbone: B-actin
  Vector type: Mammalian Expression
Growth in bacteria
  Bacterial resistance: Ampicillin, 100 μg/mL
  Growth temperature: 37°C
  Growth strain: DH5alpha
  Copy number: High Copy
Gene/Insert
  Gene/Insert name: iLID-mCherry-RAB5
  Species: H. sapiens (human), Synthetic
  Insert size (bp): 2055
  Mutation: mCherry: Met1Del; RAB5: Met1Del
  Entrez Gene: RAB5A (a.k.a. RAB5)
  Promoter: Chicken beta-actin
  Tag / fusion protein: iLID-mCherry (N terminal on insert)
  Cloning method: Restriction Enzyme; 5′ cloning site unknown (unknown if destroyed)
Terms and licenses: Academic/Nonprofit Terms; Industry Terms: Not Available to Industry
Depositor comments: Internal plasmid ID: WN309
How to cite: pB80-iLID-mCherry-RAB5 was a gift from Lukas Kapitein (Addgene plasmid # 174624 ; http://n2t.net/addgene:174624 ; RRID:Addgene_174624)
